>Addgene plasmid #43566 | III-CCGT | depositor partial sequence | sequence record 58831 | III-CCGT sequence 426 bps
CGTCTCGGCTCACCCCAGAGCAGGTCGTGGCGATCGCAAGCCACGACGGAGGAAAGCAAGCCTTGGAAAC
AGTACAGAGGCTGTTGCCTGTGCTGTGCCAAGCGCACGGACTCACCCCAGAGCAGGTCGTGGCGATCGCA
AGCCACGACGGAGGAAAGCAAGCCTTGGAAACAGTACAGAGGCTGTTGCCTGTGCTGTGCCAAGCGCACG
GCCTCACCCCAGAGCAGGTCGTGGCAATCGCGAGCAATAACGGCGGAAAACAGGCTTTGGAAACGGTGCA
GAGGCTCCTTCCAGTGCTGTGCCAAGCGCACGGATTAACCCCAGAGCAGGTCGTGGCCATTGCCTCGAAT
GGAGGGGGCAAACAGGCGTTGGAAACCGTACAACGATTGCTGCCGGTGCTGTGCCAAGCGCACGGACTCA
GAGACG
