>Addgene plasmid #43566 | III-CCGT | addgene partial sequence | sequence record 61597 | M13-F20 5'-TGTAAAACGACGGCCAGT-3'
GCGATTGGGCCCTCTGATGCATGCTCGAGCGGCCGCCAGTGTGATGGATATCTGCAGAATTCGCCCTTGC
CGTCCTAGCGCGTCTCGGCTCACCCCAGAGCAGGTCGTGGCGATCGCAAGCCACGACGGAGGAAAGCAAG
CCTTGGAAACAGTACAGAGGCTGTTGCCTGTGCTGTGCCAAGCGCACGGACTCACCCCAGAGCAGGTCGT
GGCGATCGCAAGCCACGACGGAGGAAAGCAAGCCTTGGAAACAGTACAGAGGCTGTTGCCTGTGCTGTGC
CAAGCGCACGGCCTCACCCCAGAGCAGGTCGTGGCAATCGCGAGCAATAACGGCGGAAAACAGGCTTTGG
AAACGGTGCAGAGGCTCCTTCCAGTGCTGTGCCAAGCGCACGGATTAACCCCAGAGCAGGTCGTGGCCAT
TGCCTCGAATGGAGGGGGCAAACAGGCGTTGGAAACCGTACAACGATTGCTGCCGGTGCTGTGCCAAGCG
CACGGACTCAGAGACGTGGGCACAGGAAAGAAGGGCGAATTCCAGCACACTGGCGGCCGTTACTAGTGGA
TCCGAGCTCGGTACCAAGCTTGATGCATAGCTTGAGTATTCTATAGTGTCACCTAAATAGCTTGGCGTAA
TCATGGTCATAGCTGTTTCCTGTGTGAAATTGTTATCCGCTCACAATTCCACACAACATACGAGCCGGAA
GCATAAAGTGTAAAGCCTGGGGTGCCTAATGAGTGAGCTAACTCACATTAATTGCGTTGCGCTCACTGCC
CGCTTTCCAGTCGGGAAACCTGTCGTGCCAGCTGCATTAATGAATCGGCCAACGCGCGGGGAGAGGCGGT
TTGCGTATTGGGCGCTCTTCCGCTTCCTCGCT
