[The description below was written by a language model from this plasmid's Addgene catalogue record.]
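Description:
III-CCGT is a bacterial cloning plasmid built on the commercial pCRII-TOPO backbone (about 4 kb without insert), into which a 426 bp synthetic fragment was placed by TOPO cloning. It is a high-copy plasmid maintained in E. coli and carries both ampicillin and kanamycin resistance, as is standard for this backbone. The record lists no eukaryotic promoter, reporter or tag, so the plasmid serves as a storage and propagation vehicle for its insert, not as an expression construct. T7 and M13-reverse priming sites flank the cloning site and are the recorded sequencing primers for verifying the insert.

The insert is described only by its name and as synthetic. The plasmid comes from a TALEN genome-editing system developed for generating human stem cell-based disease models. In that context, the name suggests a pre-assembled block of TALE repeat modules. "CCGT" would then denote the four DNA bases the repeats recognise, and "III" the block's position within the final repeat array. The insert size fits roughly four TALE repeats of about 100 bp each. This reading is an inference from the name, size and associated work, because the record does not state the repeat composition, the repeat-variable diresidues used, or the flanking sites used for assembly. No feature table is supplied, so the internal organisation of the insert cannot be described further. Plasmids of this kind typically belong to a library of multimer building blocks that are excised or amplified and joined in order to build custom TALE DNA-binding domains in a separate nuclease expression vector.
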