Addgene plasmid #43566: III-CCGT
Depositing lab: Chad Cowan & Kiran Musunuru. Depositing organization: Harvard University. Publication: A TALEN Genome-Editing System for Generating Human Stem Cell-Based Disease Models. Ding Q, Lee YK, Schaefer EA, Peters DT, Veres A, Kim K, Kuperwasser N, Motola DL, Meissner TB, Hendriks WT, Trevisan M, Gupta RM, Moisan A, Banks E, Friesen M, Schinzel RT, Xia F, Tang A, Xia Y, Figueroa E, Wann A, Ahfeldt T, Daheron L, Zhang F, Rubin LL, Peng LF, Chung RT, Musunuru K, Cowan CA. Cell Stem Cell. 2012 Dec 12. pii: S1934-5909(12)00645-5. doi: 10.1016/j.stem.2012.11.011. PubMed 23246482.
Backbone
  Vector backbone: pCRII-TOPO
  Backbone manufacturer: Invitrogen
  Backbone size w/o insert (bp): 3973
  Vector type: Bacterial Cloning
Growth in bacteria
  Bacterial resistance: Ampicillin and Kanamycin, 100 & 50 μg/mL
  Growth temperature: 37°C
  Growth strain: Top10
  Copy number: High Copy
Gene/Insert
  Gene/Insert name: III-CCGT
  Species: Synthetic
  Insert size (bp): 426
  Cloning method: TOPO Cloning
  Sequencing primers: 5′ T7; 3′ M13-rev
Terms and licenses: Academic/Nonprofit Terms; Industry Terms: Not Available to Industry
How to cite: III-CCGT was a gift from Chad Cowan & Kiran Musunuru (Addgene plasmid # 43566 ; http://n2t.net/addgene:43566 ; RRID:Addgene_43566)
